Addgene plasmid #45273: pBabe_puro_DEST_Flag_TLOC1 (220aa)
Depositing lab: William Hahn. Depositing organization: Dana-Farber Cancer Institute. Publication: Systematic interrogation of 3q26 identifies TLOC1 and SKIL as cancer drivers. Hagerstrand D, Tong A, Schumacher SE, Ilic N, Shen RR, Cheung HW, Vazquez F, Shrestha Y, Kim SY, Giacomelli AO, Rosenbluh J, Schinzel AC, Spardy NA, Barbie DA, Mermel CH, Weir BA, Garraway LA, Tamayo P, Mesirov JP, Beroukhim R, Hahn WC. Cancer Discov. 2013 Jun 13. [Epub ahead of print] 10.1158/2159-8290.CD-12-0592 PubMed 23764425.
Backbone
  Vector backbone: pBabe-puro-flag-DEST
  Backbone size w/o insert (bp): 5100
  Vector type: Mammalian Expression, Retroviral
  Selectable markers: Puromycin
Growth in bacteria
  Bacterial resistance: Ampicillin, 100 μg/mL
  Growth temperature: 37°C
  Growth strain: DH5alpha
  Copy number: Unknown
Gene/Insert
  Gene/Insert name: TLOC1 (alt name: SEC62)
  Species: H. sapiens (human)
  Insert size (bp): 660
  Entrez Gene: SEC62 (a.k.a. Dtrp1, HTP1, TLOC1, TP-1)
  Tag / fusion protein: Flag (N terminal on backbone)
  Cloning method: Gateway Cloning
  Sequencing primers: 5′ pBabe 5'; 3′ pBabe 3'
Resource information
  A portion of this plasmid was derived from a plasmid made by: THE CCSB HUMAN ORFEOME COLLECTION
Terms and licenses: Academic/Nonprofit Terms; Industry Terms: Not Available to Industry
How to cite: pBabe_puro_DEST_Flag_TLOC1 (220aa) was a gift from William Hahn (Addgene plasmid # 45273 ; http://n2t.net/addgene:45273 ; RRID:Addgene_45273)
