[The description below was written by a language model from this plasmid's Addgene catalogue record.]
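Description:
pBabe_puro_DEST_Flag_TLOC1 (220aa) is a retroviral mammalian expression plasmid built on the pBabe-puro-flag-DEST backbone, a Gateway destination version of the pBabe-puro vector family, recorded at about 5.1 kb without insert. It is propagated in E. coli under ampicillin selection, and transduced or transfected mammalian cells are selected with puromycin. No feature table accompanies the record, so the promoters, origin of replication and viral elements are not itemised. pBabe vectors in general are Moloney murine leukaemia virus-based, with the insert transcribed from the 5′ LTR, a packaging signal allowing the transcript to be incorporated into virions when gag, pol and env are supplied in trans, and a separate internal promoter driving the puromycin resistance gene.

The payload is a 660 bp human open reading frame for TLOC1, also known as SEC62, a component of the endoplasmic reticulum protein translocation machinery. The "220aa" in the name matches the insert length and indicates a 220-residue form of the protein. The record does not say whether this is a natural short isoform or an engineered truncation. The ORF was introduced by Gateway recombination, with part of the plasmid derived from a human ORFeome collection clone. It sits downstream of a backbone-encoded Flag epitope, giving an N-terminally Flag-tagged product that can be detected or immunoprecipitated with anti-Flag antibodies.

The construct is suited to producing retrovirus for stable expression of tagged TLOC1 in mammalian cells. The associated study interrogated genes in the 3q26 amplified region and identified TLOC1 and SKIL as cancer drivers, which suggests use in gain-of-function assays.
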