>Addgene plasmid #45273 | pBabe_puro_DEST_Flag_TLOC1 (220aa) | depositor partial sequence | sequence record 63327 | TLOC1 5'
NNNNNNNNNNNNCCAGNGTGGTGGTACGTAGGATTCATGGACTACAAAGACGATGACGACAAGCAATTGA
CAAGTTTGTACAAAAAAGTTGGCATGGCGGAACGCAGGAGACACAAGAAGCGGATCCAGGAAGTTGGTGA
ACCATCTAAAGAAGAGAAGGCTGTGGCCAAGTATCTTCGATTCAACTGTCCAACAAAGTCCACCAATATG
ATGGGTCACCGGGTTGATTATTTTATTGCTTCAAAAGCAGTGGACTGTCTTTTGGATTCAAAGTGGGCAA
AGGCCAAGAAAGGAGAGGAAGCTTTATTTACAACCAGGGAGTCTGTGGTTGACTACTGCAACAGGCTTTT
AAAGAAGCAGTTTTTTCACCGAGCCCTAAAAGTAATGAAAATGAAATATGATAAAGACATAAAGAAAGAA
AAAGATAAAGGAAAAGCTGAAAGTGGAAAAGAAGAAGATAAAAAGAGCAAGAAAGAAAATATAAAGGATG
AGAAGACAAAAAAAGAAAAAGAGAAAAAAAAAGATGGTGAAAAGGAAGAATCCAAAAAGGAGGAAACTCC
AGGAACTCCTAAAAAGAAGGAAACTAAGAAAAAATTCAAACTTGAGCCACATGATGATCAGGTTTTTCTG
GATGGAAATGATTTTGAAATGATAACAAAAGAGGAACTGGAACAGCAAACAGATGGGGATTGTGAAGAGG
ATGAGGAAGAGGAAAATGATGGAGAAACACCTAAATCTTCACATGAAAAACCATACCCAACTTTCTTGTA
CAAAGTGGTCTCGACCCTGTGGAATGTGTGTCAGTTAGGGTGTGGAAAGTCCCCAGGCTCCCCAGCAGGC
AGAAGTATGCAAAGCATGCATCTCAATTAGTCAGCAACCAGGTGTGGAAAGTCCCCAGGCTCCCCAGCAG
GCAGAAGTATGCAAAGCATGCATCTCAATTAGTCAGCAACCATAGTCCCGCCCCTAACTCCGCCCATCCC
GCCCCTAACTCCGCCCAGTTCCGCCCATTCTCCGCCCCATGGNTGACTAATTTTTTTTATTATGCAGAGG
CCGAGGNNCNCGGNNCTGAGCTATTCCAGAGTANTGAGGANGCTTTTTTTGGANGCCTAGGCTTTTGCAA
AAAGCTTACCA
