>Addgene plasmid #45273 | pBabe_puro_DEST_Flag_TLOC1 (220aa) | addgene partial sequence | sequence record 64238 | pBABE5 5'-CTTTATCCAGCCCTCAC-3'
GCCGGATCCCAGTGTGGTGGTACGTAGGAATTCATGGACTACAAAGACGATGACGACAAGCAATTGACAA
GTTTGTACAAAAAAGTTGGCATGGCGGAACGCAGGAGACACAAGAAGCGGATCCAGGAAGTTGGTGAACC
ATCTAAAGAAGAGAAGGCTGTGGCCAAGTATCTTCGATTCAACTGTCCAACAAAGTCCACCAATATGATG
GGTCACCGGGTTGATTATTTTATTGCTTCAAAAGCAGTGGACTGTCTTTTGGATTCAAAGTGGGCAAAGG
CCAAGAAAGGAGAGGAAGCTTTATTTACAACCAGGGAGTCTGTGGTTGACTACTGCAACAGGCTTTTAAA
GAAGCAGTTTTTTCACCGAGCCCTAAAAGTAATGAAAATGAAATATGATAAAGACATAAAGAAAGAAAAA
GATAAAGGAAAAGCTGAAAGTGGAAAAGAAGAAGATAAAAAGAGCAAGAAAGAAAATATAAAGGATGAGA
AGACAAAAAAAGAAAAAGAGAAAAAAAAAGATGGTGAAAAGGAAGAATCCAAAAAGGAGGAAACTCCAGG
AACTCCTAAAAAGAAGGAAACTAAGAAAAAATTCAAACTTGAGCCACATGATGATCAGGTTTTTCTGGAT
GGAAATGATTTTGAAATGATAACAAAAGAGGAACTGGAACAGCAAACAGATGGGGATTGTGAAGAGGATG
AGGAAGAGGAAAATGATGGAGAAACACCTAAATCTTCACATGAAAAACCATACCCAACTTTCTTGTACAA
AGTGGTCTCGACCCTGTGGAATGTGTGTCAGTTAGGGTGTGGAAAGTCCCCAGGCTCCCCAGCAGGCAGA
AGTATGCAAAGCATGCATCTCAATTAGTCAGCAACCAGGTGTGGAAAGTCCCCAGGCTCCCCAGCAGGCA
GAAGTATGCAAAGCATGCAT
